Addgene plasmid #144669: TFORF3193
Purpose: Lentiviral vector for overexpressing transcription factor ORFs with unique 24-bp barcodes. Barcodes facilitate identification of transcription factors in pooled screens.
Depositing lab: Feng Zhang. Depositing organization: Broad Institute. Publication: A transcription factor atlas of directed differentiation. Joung J, Ma S, Tay T, Geiger-Schuller KR, Kirchgatterer PC, Verdine VK, Guo B, Arias-Garcia MA, Allen WE, Singh A, Kuksenko O, Abudayyeh OO, Gootenberg JS, Fu Z, Macrae RK, Buenrostro JD, Regev A, Zhang F. Cell. 2023 Jan 5;186(1):209-229.e26. doi: 10.1016/j.cell.2022.11.026. PubMed 36608654.
Backbone
  Vector backbone: pLX_TRC317
  Backbone manufacturer: Broad Institute Genetic Perturbation Platform
  Backbone size w/o insert (bp): 8264
  Vector type: Mammalian Expression, Lentiviral
  Selectable markers: Puromycin
Growth in bacteria
  Bacterial resistance: Ampicillin, 100 μg/mL
  Growth temperature: 37°C
  Growth strain: NEB Stable
  Copy number: High Copy
Gene/Insert
  Gene/Insert name: DND1
  Species: H. sapiens (human)
  Insert size (bp): 1265
  Entrez Gene: DND1 (a.k.a. RBMS4)
  Promoter: EF1a
  Tag / fusion protein: V5 (C terminal on insert)
  Cloning method: Gateway Cloning
  Sequencing primers: 5′ GGGTGGAGACTGAAGTTAGGCCAG; 3′ CACATAGCGTAAAAGGAGCAACATAG
Resource information
  A portion of this plasmid was derived from a plasmid made by: Broad Institute Genetic Perturbation Platform
Terms and licenses: Academic/Nonprofit Terms; Industry Terms: Not Available to Industry
Depositor comments: NM_194249.2 Please test multiple small colonies in case of plasmid recombination. To make this collection available in a timely manner, a portion of this collection was not fully sequenced by Addgene. If an Addgene verified full plasmid sequence is not available, please contact us prior to placing an order to request the full sequence.
How to cite: TFORF3193 was a gift from Feng Zhang (Addgene plasmid # 144669 ; http://n2t.net/addgene:144669 ; RRID:Addgene_144669)
