[The description below was written by a language model from this plasmid's Addgene catalogue record and pLannotate feature annotations shown in this document.]
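Description:
TFORF3193 is a third-generation-style, self-inactivating lentiviral expression plasmid built on the pLX_TRC317 backbone and carrying the human DND1 open reading frame (also known as RBMS4). It belongs to a barcoded transcription factor ORF collection intended for overexpression in mammalian cells. In bacteria it is maintained through a high-copy ColE1/pUC-type origin with ampicillin resistance (β-lactamase). An f1 origin and remnants of lac and T7/T3 cloning-vector sequence are also present. The depositor notes a risk of plasmid recombination, which is typical of LTR-containing vectors.

The viral genome is transcribed from an RSV promoter fused to a truncated HIV-1 5' LTR. This is followed by the Ψ packaging signal, a partial gag sequence and the Rev response element, which together allow Rev-dependent export and encapsidation when packaging functions are supplied in trans. Downstream, an SV40 early promoter drives puromycin N-acetyltransferase for selection of transduced cells, and a cPPT/CTS element aids nuclear import of the preintegration complex. The EF-1α promoter then drives DND1, which was inserted by Gateway recombination and is flanked by attB1 and attB2 sites. It is positioned to read through into a C-terminal V5 epitope tag for detection. A WPRE enhances transcript expression, and the ΔU3 3' LTR inactivates the LTR promoter after integration.

According to the catalogue entry, each construct in the collection carries a unique 24-bp barcode that identifies the ORF in pooled screens. The feature table does not annotate this barcode, so its position is not stated. DND1 is annotated as an RNA-binding factor that blocks miRNA-mediated repression.
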