Features (pLannotate 1.2.2; 34 found; start..end, strand, type, name):
      1..1179    +  promoter       EF-1α promoter: strong constitutive promoter for human elongation factor EF-1α
   1200..1217    +  protein_bind   attB1 (fragment): mutant version of attB; core recombination site for the Gateway® BP reaction BP Clonase™
   1223..2281    +  CDS            DND1: DND1_HUMAN - Also known as RBMS4. Experimental evidence at protein level: Swiss-Prot protein existence level 1. RNA-binding factor that positively regulates gene expression by prohibiting miRNA-mediated gene suppression. Relieves miRNA repression in germline cells (By similarity). Prohibits the function of several miRNAs by blocking the accessibility of target mRNAs. Sequence- specific RNA-binding factor that binds specifically to U-rich regions (URRs) in the 3' untranslated region (3'-UTR) of several mRNAs. Does not bind to miRNAs. May play a role during primordial germ cell (PGC) survival (B
   2284..2307    -  protein_bind   attB2: mutant version of attB; recombination site for the Gateway® BP reaction BP Clonase™
   2315..2356    +  CDS            V5 tag: epitope tag from simian virus 5
   2372..2425    +  promoter       U6 promoter (fragment): RNA polymerase III promoter for human U6 snRNA
   2467..3055    +  misc_feature   WPRE: woodchuck hepatitis virus posttranscriptional regulatory element
   3106..3125    +  misc_feature   cPPT/CTS (fragment): central polypurine tract and central termination sequence of HIV-1
   3127..3360    +  LTR            3' LTR (ΔU3): self-inactivating 3' long terminal repeat (LTR) from HIV-1
   3438..3559    +  polyA_signal   SV40 poly(A) signal: SV40 polyadenylation signal
   3599..3734    +  rep_origin     SV40 ori: SV40 origin of replication
   3755..3773    -  promoter       T7 promoter: promoter for bacteriophage T7 RNA polymerase
   3781..3936    +  CDS            lacZα (fragment): LacZα fragment of β-galactosidase; lacZ fragment
   3941..4369    +  rep_origin     f1 ori (sequence partly withheld): f1 bacteriophage origin of replication; arrow indicates direction of (+) strand synthesis
   4422..4526    +  promoter       AmpR promoter: bla
   4527..5387    +  CDS            AmpR: β-lactamase; bla; confers resistance to ampicillin, carbenicillin, and related antibiotics
   5558..6146    +  rep_origin     ori: high-copy-number ColE1/pMB1/pBR322/pUC origin of replication
   6329..6421    +  CDS            lacI (fragment): lac repressor; lacI; The lac repressor binds to the lac operator to inhibit transcription in E. coli. This inhibition can be relieved by adding lactose or isopropyl-β-D-thiogalactopyranoside (IPTG).
   6434..6455    +  protein_bind   CAP binding site: CAP binding activates transcription in the presence of cAMP. E. coli catabolite activator protein
   6470..6500    +  promoter       lac promoter: promoter for the E. coli lac operon
   6508..6524    +  protein_bind   lac operator: The lac repressor binds to the lac operator to inhibit transcription in E. coli. This inhibition can be relieved by adding lactose or isopropyl-β-D-thiogalactopyranoside (IPTG). lac repressor encoded by lacI
   6569..6587    +  promoter       T3 promoter: promoter for bacteriophage T3 RNA polymerase
   6615..6841    +  promoter       RSV promoter: Rous sarcoma virus enhancer/promoter
   6842..7022    +  LTR            5' LTR (truncated): truncated 5' long terminal repeat (LTR) from HIV-1
   7069..7194    +  misc_feature   HIV-1 Ψ: packaging signal of human immunodeficiency virus type 1
   7178..7541    +  CDS            HIV-1 gag (fragment): gag protein from human immunodeficiency virus 1; gag
   7687..7920    +  misc_feature   RRE: The Rev response element (RRE) of HIV-1 allows for Rev-dependent mRNA export from the nucleus to the cytoplasm.
   8297..8323    +  CDS            Rev (fragment): human immunodeficiency virus 1 (HIV-1) Rev protein; rev; enhances nuclear export of unspliced and incompletely spliced viral mRNAs
   8330..8353    +  promoter       SV40 promoter (fragment): SV40 early promoter
   8354..8425    +  promoter       SV40 promoter (fragment): SV40 enhancer and early promoter
   8449..8584    +  rep_origin     SV40 ori: SV40 origin of replication
   8630..9226    +  CDS            PuroR (fragment): puromycin N-acetyltransferase; pac from Streptomyces; confers resistance to puromycin
   9275..9392    +  misc_feature   cPPT/CTS: central polypurine tract and central termination sequence of HIV-1
   9457..9523    +  CDS            small t antigen (fragment): SV40 (simian virus 40) small t antigen
>Addgene plasmid #144669 | TFORF3193 | addgene full sequence | sequence record 350510 | Addgene NGS Result
GGCTCCGGTGCCCGTCAGTGGGCAGAGCGCACATCGCCCACAGTCCCCGAGAAGTTGGGGGGAGGGGTCG
GCAATTGAACCGGTGCCTAGAGAAGGTGGCGCGGGGTAAACTGGGAAAGTGATGTCGTGTACTGGCTCCG
CCTTTTTCCCGAGGGTGGGGGAGAACCGTATATAAGTGCAGTAGTCGCCGTGAACGTTCTTTTTCGCAAC
GGGTTTGCCGCCAGAACACAGGTAAGTGCCGTGTGTGGTTCCCGCGGGCCTGGCCTCTTTACGGGTTATG
GCCCTTGCGTGCCTTGAATTACTTCCACCTGGCTGCAGTACGTGATTCTTGATCCCGAGCTTCGGGTTGG
AAGTGGGTGGGAGAGTTCGAGGCCTTGCGCTTAAGGAGCCCCTTCGCCTCGTGCTTGAGTTGAGGCCTGG
CCTGGGCGCTGGGGCCGCCGCGTGCGAATCTGGTGGCACCTTCGCGCCTGTCTCGCTGCTTTCGATAAGT
CTCTAGCCATTTAAAATTTTTGATGACCTGCTGCGACGCTTTTTTTCTGGCAAGATAGTCTTGTAAATGC
GGGCCAAGATCTGCACACTGGTATTTCGGTTTTTGGGGCCGCGGGCGGCGACGGGGCCCGTGCGTCCCAG
CGCACATGTTCGGCGAGGCGGGGCCTGCGAGCGCGGCCACCGAGAATCGGACGGGGGTAGTCTCAAGCTG
GCCGGCCTGCTCTGGTGCCTGGCCTCGCGCCGCCGTGTATCGCCCCGCCCTGGGCGGCAAGGCTGGCCCG
GTCGGCACCAGTTGCGTGAGCGGAAAGATGGCCGCTTCCCGGCCCTGCTGCAGGGAGCTCAAAATGGAGG
ACGCGGCGCTCGGGAGAGCGGGCGGGTGAGTCACCCACACAAAGGAAAAGGGCCTTTCCGTCCTCAGCCG
TCGCTTCATGTGACTCCACGGAGTACCGGGCGCCGTCCAGGCACCTCGATTAGTTCTCGAGCTTTTGGAG
TACGTCGTCTTTAGGTTGGGGGGAGGGGTTTTATGCGATGGAGTTTCCCCACACTGAGTGGGTGGAGACT
GAAGTTAGGCCAGCTTGGCACTTGATGTAATTCTCCTTGGAATTTGCCCTTTTTGAGTTTGGATCTTGGT
TCATTCTCAAGCCTCAGACAGTGGTTCAAAGTTTTTTTCTTCCATTTCAGGTGTCGTGAGGCTAGCATCG
ATTGATCAACAAGTTTGTACAAAAAAGTTGGCATGCAGTCCAAGCGGGATTGTGAGCTGTGGTGTGAGAG
GGTGAATCCAGAGAACAAGGCGGCGCTGGAGGCGTGGGTCAGGGAGACAGGCATCCGCCTGGTGCAGGTG
AACGGGCAGAGGAAGTATGGCGGGCCACCCCCAGGCTGGGTGGGCAGCCCGCCGCCAGCTGGGTCAGAGG
TGTTCATCGGGCGGCTGCCTCAGGACGTGTACGAGCACCAGCTTATCCCGCTGTTCCAGCGCGTGGGCCG
CCTCTACGAGTTCCGCCTGATGATGACCTTCAGCGGCCTGAACCGCGGCTTCGCCTATGCCCGCTACAGC
TCGAGGCGCGGCGCGCAGGCCGCCATCGCCACGCTGCACAACCATCCGCTGCGGCCGTCCTGCCCGCTGC
TCGTGTGCCGCAGCACCGAGAAGTGTGAGCTGAGCGTTGACGGCCTGCCGCCGAATCTGACCCGCAGCGC
GCTGCTGCTCGCGCTGCAGCCGCTGGGTCCCGGCTTGCAGGAGGCGCGGCTGCTGCCCAGCCCCGGACCG
GCGCCCGGGCAGATCGCTCTGCTCAAATTCAGCTCGCACCGGGCCGCTGCCATGGCCAAAAAGGCCCTGG
TGGAAGGGCAGTCACACCTCTGTGGAGAGCAGGTGGCTGTGGAGTGGCTCAAGCCAGACCTGAAGCAGCG
ACTTCGCCAGCAGCTTGTGGGTCCCTTCTTGCGGTCCCCACAGCCAGAGGGCAGCCAGTTGGCTTTGGCA
AGGGACAAGTTAGGGTTCCAAGGGGCTCGGGCTACCCTGCAGTTGCTGTGCCAACGAATGAAGCTGGGCA
GCCCTGTGTTCCTCACCAAGTGTTTGGGCATAGGACCTGCTGGCTGGCACCGCTTCTGGTACCAGGTGGT
GATTCCTGGGCATCCGGTGCCCTTCAGCGGCCTCATCTGGGTTGTGCTGACCCTAGATGGCCGGGATGGG
CATGAGGTGGCCAAGGATGCTGTGTCTGTACGGCTGCTGCAGGCACTCAGTGAGTCTGGGGCCAACCTCC
TGTGGTCTGCTGGGGCTGAGGCAGGTACCATGGTTAAACAGTGCCCAACTTTCTTGTACAAAGTGGTTGA
TATCGGTAAGCCTATCCCTAACCCTCTCCTCGGTCTCGATTCTACGTAGTAATGAACTAGTCCGTAACTT
GAAAGTATTTCGATTTCTTGGCTTTATATATCTTGTGGAAAGGACGATTGATGCACATAGCACGGGTACC
TACGCGTTAAGTCGACAATCAACCTCTGGATTACAAAATTTGTGAAAGATTGACTGGTATTCTTAACTAT
GTTGCTCCTTTTACGCTATGTGGATACGCTGCTTTAATGCCTTTGTATCATGCTATTGCTTCCCGTATGG
CTTTCATTTTCTCCTCCTTGTATAAATCCTGGTTGCTGTCTCTTTATGAGGAGTTGTGGCCCGTTGTCAG
GCAACGTGGCGTGGTGTGCACTGTGTTTGCTGACGCAACCCCCACTGGTTGGGGCATTGCCACCACCTGT
CAGCTCCTTTCCGGGACTTTCGCTTTCCCCCTCCCTATTGCCACGGCGGAACTCATCGCCGCCTGCCTTG
CCCGCTGCTGGACAGGGGCTCGGCTGTTGGGCACTGACAATTCCGTGGTGTTGTCGGGGAAATCATCGTC
CTTTCCTTGGCTGCTCGCCTGTGTTGCCACCTGGATTCTGCGCGGGACGTCCTTCTGCTACGTCCCTTCG
GCCCTCAATCCAGCGGACCTTCCTTCCCGCGGCCTGCTGCCGGCTCTGCGGCCTCTTCCGCGTCTTCGCC
TTCGCCCTCAGACGAGTCGGATCTCCCTTTGGGCCGCCTCCCCGCGTCGACTTTAAGACCAATGACTTAC
AAGGCAGCTGTAGATCTTAGCCACTTTTTAAAAGAAAAGGGGGGACTGGAAGGGCTAATTCACTCCCAAC
GAAGACAAGATCTGCTTTTTGCTTGTACTGGGTCTCTCTGGTTAGACCAGATCTGAGCCTGGGAGCTCTC
TGGCTAACTAGGGAACCCACTGCTTAAGCCTCAATAAAGCTTGCCTTGAGTGCTTCAAGTAGTGTGTGCC
CGTCTGTTGTGTGACTCTGGTAACTAGAGATCCCTCAGACCCTTTTAGTCAGTGTGGAAAATCTCTAGCA
GTACGTATAGTAGTTCATGTCATCTTATTATTCAGTATTTATAACTTGCAAAGAAATGAATATCAGAGAG
TGAGAGGAACTTGTTTATTGCAGCTTATAATGGTTACAAATAAAGCAATAGCATCACAAATTTCACAAAT
AAAGCATTTTTTTCACTGCATTCTAGTTGTGGTTTGTCCAAACTCATCAATGTATCTTATCATGTCTGGC
TCTAGCTATCCCGCCCCTAACTCCGCCCATCCCGCCCCTAACTCCGCCCAGTTCCGCCCATTCTCCGCCC
CATGGCTGACTAATTTTTTTTATTTATGCAGAGGCCGAGGCCGCCTCGGCCTCTGAGCTATTCCAGAAGT
AGTGAGGAGGCTTTTTTGGAGGCCTAGGGACGTACCCAATTCGCCCTATAGTGAGTCGTATTACGCGCGC
TCACTGGCCGTCGTTTTACAACGTCGTGACTGGGAAAACCCTGGCGTTACCCAACTTAATCGCCTTGCAG
CACATCCCCCTTTCGCCAGCTGGCGTAATAGCGAAGAGGCCCGCACCGATCGCCCTTCCCAACAGTTGCG
CAGCCTGAATGGCGAATGGG
[124 nt withheld, positions 3941-4064]
C
[91 nt withheld, positions 4066-4156]
A
[49 nt withheld, positions 4158-4206]
CCTTTGACGTTGGAGTCCACGTTCTTT
[37 nt withheld, positions 4234-4270]
ACCCTATCTCGGTCTATTCTTTTGATTTATAAGGGATTTTGCCGATTTCGGCCTATTGGTTAAAAAATGA
GCTGATTTAACAAAAATTTAACGCGAATTTTAACAAAATATTAACGCTTACAATTTAGGTGGCACTTTTC
GGGGAAATGTGCGCGGAACCCCTATTTGTTTATTTTTCTAAATACATTCAAATATGTATCCGCTCATGAG
ACAATAACCCTGATAAATGCTTCAATAATATTGAAAAAGGAAGAGTATGAGTATTCAACATTTCCGTGTC
GCCCTTATTCCCTTTTTTGCGGCATTTTGCCTTCCTGTTTTTGCTCACCCAGAAACGCTGGTGAAAGTAA
AAGATGCTGAAGATCAGTTGGGTGCACGAGTGGGTTACATCGAACTGGATCTCAACAGCGGTAAGATCCT
TGAGAGTTTTCGCCCCGAAGAACGTTTTCCAATGATGAGCACTTTTAAAGTTCTGCTATGTGGCGCGGTA
TTATCCCGTATTGACGCCGGGCAAGAGCAACTCGGTCGCCGCATACACTATTCTCAGAATGACTTGGTTG
AGTACTCACCAGTCACAGAAAAGCATCTTACGGATGGCATGACAGTAAGAGAATTATGCAGTGCTGCCAT
AACCATGAGTGATAACACTGCGGCCAACTTACTTCTGACAACGATCGGAGGACCGAAGGAGCTAACCGCT
TTTTTGCACAACATGGGGGATCATGTAACTCGCCTTGATCGTTGGGAACCGGAGCTGAATGAAGCCATAC
CAAACGACGAGCGTGACACCACGATGCCTGTAGCAATGGCAACAACGTTGCGCAAACTATTAACTGGCGA
ACTACTTACTCTAGCTTCCCGGCAACAATTAATAGACTGGATGGAGGCGGATAAAGTTGCAGGACCACTT
CTGCGCTCGGCCCTTCCGGCTGGCTGGTTTATTGCTGATAAATCTGGAGCCGGTGAGCGTGGGTCTCGCG
GTATCATTGCAGCACTGGGGCCAGATGGTAAGCCCTCCCGTATCGTAGTTATCTACACGACGGGGAGTCA
GGCAACTATGGATGAACGAAATAGACAGATCGCTGAGATAGGTGCCTCACTGATTAAGCATTGGTAACTG
TCAGACCAAGTTTACTCATATATACTTTAGATTGATTTAAAACTTCATTTTTAATTTAAAAGGATCTAGG
TGAAGATCCTTTTTGATAATCTCATGACCAAAATCCCTTAACGTGAGTTTTCGTTCCACTGAGCGTCAGA
CCCCGTAGAAAAGATCAAAGGATCTTCTTGAGATCCTTTTTTTCTGCGCGTAATCTGCTGCTTGCAAACA
AAAAAACCACCGCTACCAGCGGTGGTTTGTTTGCCGGATCAAGAGCTACCAACTCTTTTTCCGAAGGTAA
CTGGCTTCAGCAGAGCGCAGATACCAAATACTGTTCTTCTAGTGTAGCCGTAGTTAGGCCACCACTTCAA
GAACTCTGTAGCACCGCCTACATACCTCGCTCTGCTAATCCTGTTACCAGTGGCTGCTGCCAGTGGCGAT
AAGTCGTGTCTTACCGGGTTGGACTCAAGACGATAGTTACCGGATAAGGCGCAGCGGTCGGGCTGAACGG
GGGGTTCGTGCACACAGCCCAGCTTGGAGCGAACGACCTACACCGAACTGAGATACCTACAGCGTGAGCT
ATGAGAAAGCGCCACGCTTCCCGAAGGGAGAAAGGCGGACAGGTATCCGGTAAGCGGCAGGGTCGGAACA
GGAGAGCGCACGAGGGAGCTTCCAGGGGGAAACGCCTGGTATCTTTATAGTCCTGTCGGGTTTCGCCACC
TCTGACTTGAGCGTCGATTTTTGTGATGCTCGTCAGGGGGGCGGAGCCTATGGAAAAACGCCAGCAACGC
GGCCTTTTTACGGTTCCTGGCCTTTTGCTGGCCTTTTGCTCACATGTTCTTTCCTGCGTTATCCCCTGAT
TCTGTGGATAACCGTATTACCGCCTTTGAGTGAGCTGATACCGCTCGCCGCAGCCGAACGACCGAGCGCA
GCGAGTCAGTGAGCGAGGAAGCGGAAGAGCGCCCAATACGCAAACCGCCTCTCCCCGCGCGTTGGCCGAT
TCATTAATGCAGCTGGCACGACAGGTTTCCCGACTGGAAAGCGGGCAGTGAGCGCAACGCAATTAATGTG
AGTTAGCTCACTCATTAGGCACCCCAGGCTTTACACTTTATGCTTCCGGCTCGTATGTTGTGTGGAATTG
TGAGCGGATAACAATTTCACACAGGAAACAGCTATGACCATGATTACGCCAAGCGCGCAATTAACCCTCA
CTAAAGGGAACAAAAGCTGGAGCTGCAAGCTTAATGTAGTCTTATGCAATACTCTTGTAGTCTTGCAACA
TGGTAACGATGAGTTAGCAACATGCCTTACAAGGAGAGAAAAAGCACCGTGCATGCCGATTGGTGGAAGT
AAGGTGGTACGATCGTGCCTTATTAGGAAGGCAACAGACGGGTCTGACATGGATTGGACGAACCACTGAA
TTGCCGCATTGCAGAGATATTGTATTTAAGTGCCTAGCTCGATACATAAACGGGTCTCTCTGGTTAGACC
AGATCTGAGCCTGGGAGCTCTCTGGCTAACTAGGGAACCCACTGCTTAAGCCTCAATAAAGCTTGCCTTG
AGTGCTTCAAGTAGTGTGTGCCCGTCTGTTGTGTGACTCTGGTAACTAGAGATCCCTCAGACCCTTTTAG
TCAGTGTGGAAAATCTCTAGCAGTGGCGCCCGAACAGGGACTTGAAAGCGAAAGGGAAACCAGAGGAGCT
CTCTCGACGCAGGACTCGGCTTGCTGAAGCGCGCACGGCAAGAGGCGAGGGGCGGCGACTGGTGAGTACG
CCAAAAATTTTGACTAGCGGAGGCTAGAAGGAGAGAGATGGGTGCGAGAGCGTCAGTATTAAGCGGGGGA
GAATTAGATCGCGATGGGAAAAAATTCGGTTAAGGCCAGGGGGAAAGAAAAAATATAAATTAAAACATAT
AGTATGGGCAAGCAGGGAGCTAGAACGATTCGCAGTTAATCCTGGCCTGTTAGAAACATCAGAAGGCTGT
AGACAAATACTGGGACAGCTACAACCATCCCTTCAGACAGGATCAGAAGAACTTAGATCATTATATAATA
CAGTAGCAACCCTCTATTGTGTGCATCAAAGGATAGAGATAAAAGACACCAAGGAAGCTTTAGACAAGAT
AGAGGAAGAGCAAAACAAAAGTAAGACCACCGCACAGCAAGCGGCCGCTGATCTTCAGACCTGGAGGAGG
AGATATGAGGGACAATTGGAGAAGTGAATTATATAAATATAAAGTAGTAAAAATTGAACCATTAGGAGTA
GCACCCACCAAGGCAAAGAGAAGAGTGGTGCAGAGAGAAAAAAGAGCAGTGGGAATAGGAGCTTTGTTCC
TTGGGTTCTTGGGAGCAGCAGGAAGCACTATGGGCGCAGCGTCAATGACGCTGACGGTACAGGCCAGACA
ATTATTGTCTGGTATAGTGCAGCAGCAGAACAATTTGCTGAGGGCTATTGAGGCGCAACAGCATCTGTTG
CAACTCACAGTCTGGGGCATCAAGCAGCTCCAGGCAAGAATCCTGGCTGTGGAAAGATACCTAAAGGATC
AACAGCTCCTGGGGATTTGGGGTTGCTCTGGAAAACTCATTTGCACCACTGCTGTGCCTTGGAATGCTAG
TTGGAGTAATAAATCTCTGGAACAGATTTGGAATCACACGACCTGGATGGAGTGGGACAGAGAAATTAAC
AATTACACAAGCTTAATACACTCCTTAATTGAAGAATCGCAAAACCAGCAAGAAAAGAATGAACAAGAAT
TATTGGAATTAGATAAATGGGCAAGTTTGTGGAATTGGTTTAACATAACAAATTGGCTGTGGTATATAAA
ATTATTCATAATGATAGTAGGAGGCTTGGTAGGTTTAAGAATAGTTTTTGCTGTACTTTCTATAGTGAAT
AGAGTTAGGCAGGGATATTCACCATTATCGTTTCAGACCCACCTCCCAACCCCGAGGGGACCCATGCATT
GCATCTCAATTAGTCAGCAACCAGGTGTGGAAAGTCCCCAGGCTCCCCAGCAGGCAGAAGTATGCAAAGC
ATGCGTCTCAATTAGTCAGCAACCATAGTCCCGCCCCTAACTCCGCCCATCCCGCCCCTAACTCCGCCCA
GTTCCGCCCATTCTCCGCCCCATGGCTGACTAATTTTTTTTATTTATGCAGAGGCCGAGGCCGCCTCGGC
CTCTGAGCTATTCCAGAAGTAGTGAGGAGGCTTTTTTGGAGGCCTAGGCTTTTGCAAAAAGCTTTCTAGA
GGTACCACCGGAGCTTACCATGACCGAGTACAAGCCCACGGTGCGCCTCGCCACCCGCGACGACGTCCCC
AGGGCCGTACGCACCCTCGCCGCCGCGTTCGCCGACTACCCCGCCACGCGCCACACCGTCGATCCGGACC
GCCACATCGAGCGGGTCACCGAGCTGCAAGAACTCTTCCTCACGCGCGTCGGGCTCGACATCGGCAAGGT
GTGGGTCGCGGACGACGGCGCCGCCGTGGCGGTCTGGACCACGCCGGAGAGCGTCGAAGCGGGGGCGGTG
TTCGCCGAGATCGGCCCGCGCATGGCCGAGTTGAGCGGTTCCCGGCTGGCCGCGCAGCAACAGATGGAAG
GCCTCCTGGCGCCGCACCGGCCCAAGGAGCCCGCGTGGTTCCTGGCCACCGTCGGCGTCTCGCCCGACCA
CCAGGGCAAGGGTCTGGGCAGCGCCGTCGTGCTCCCCGGAGTGGAGGCGGCCGAGCGCGCCGGGGTGCCC
GCCTTCCTGGAGACCTCCGCGCCCCGCAACCTCCCCTTCTACGAGCGGCTCGGCTTCACCGTCACCGCCG
ACGTCGAGGTGCCCGAAGGACCGCGCACCTGGTGCATGACCCGCAAGCCCGGTGCCAGTTAACGAATTCT
AGATCTTGAGACAAATGGCAGTATTCATCCACAATTTTAAAAGAAAAGGGGGGATTGGGGGGTACAGTGC
AGGGGAAAGAATAGTAGACATAATAGCAACAGACATACAAACTAAAGAATTACAAAAACAAATTACAAAA
ATTCAAAATTTTCGGGTTTATTACAGGGACAGCAGAGATCCACTTTGGCGCCGGCTCGAGGCCTGCAGGT
GCAAAGATGGATAAAGTTTTAAACAGAGAGGAATCTTTGCAGCTAATGGACCTTCTAGGTCTTGAAAGGA
GTGGGAATT
