>Addgene plasmid #144669 | TFORF3193 | depositor partial sequence | sequence record 286122 | Insert
ATCGATTGATCAACAAGTTTGTACAAAAAAGTTGGCATGCAGTCCAAGCGGGATTGTGAGCTGTGGTGTG
AGAGGGTGAATCCAGAGAACAAGGCGGCGCTGGAGGCGTGGGTCAGGGAGACAGGCATCCGCCTGGTGCA
GGTGAACGGGCAGAGGAAGTATGGCGGGCCACCCCCAGGCTGGGTGGGCAGCCCGCCGCCAGCTGGGTCA
GAGGTGTTCATCGGGCGGCTGCCTCAGGACGTGTACGAGCACCAGCTTATCCCGCTGTTCCAGCGCGTGG
GCCGCCTCTACGAGTTCCGCCTGATGATGACCTTCAGCGGCCTGAACCGCGGCTTCGCCTATGCCCGCTA
CAGCTCGAGGCGCGGCGCGCAGGCCGCCATCGCCACGCTGCACAACCATCCGCTGCGGCCGTCCTGCCCG
CTGCTCGTGTGCCGCAGCACCGAGAAGTGTGAGCTGAGCGTTGACGGCCTGCCGCCGAATCTGACCCGCA
GCGCGCTGCTGCTCGCGCTGCAGCCGCTGGGTCCCGGCTTGCAGGAGGCGCGGCTGCTGCCCAGCCCCGG
ACCGGCGCCCGGGCAGATCGCTCTGCTCAAATTCAGCTCGCACCGGGCCGCTGCCATGGCCAAAAAGGCC
CTGGTGGAAGGGCAGTCACACCTCTGTGGAGAGCAGGTGGCTGTGGAGTGGCTCAAGCCAGACCTGAAGC
AGCGACTTCGCCAGCAGCTTGTGGGTCCCTTCTTGCGGTCCCCACAGCCAGAGGGCAGCCAGTTGGCTTT
GGCAAGGGACAAGTTAGGGTTCCAAGGGGCTCGGGCTACCCTGCAGTTGCTGTGCCAACGAATGAAGCTG
GGCAGCCCTGTGTTCCTCACCAAGTGTTTGGGCATAGGACCTGCTGGCTGGCACCGCTTCTGGTACCAGG
TGGTGATTCCTGGGCATCCGGTGCCCTTCAGCGGCCTCATCTGGGTTGTGCTGACCCTAGATGGCCGGGA
TGGGCATGAGGTGGCCAAGGATGCTGTGTCTGTACGGCTGCTGCAGGCACTCAGTGAGTCTGGGGCCAAC
CTCCTGTGGTCTGCTGGGGCTGAGGCAGGTACCATGGTTAAACAGTGCCCAACTTTCTTGTACAAAGTGG
TTGATATCGGTAAGCCTATCCCTAACCCTCTCCTCGGTCTCGATTCTACGTAGTAATGAACTAGTCCGTA
ACTTGAAAGTATTTCGATTTCTTGGCTTTATATATCTTGTGGAAAGGACGATTGATGCACATAGCACGGG
TACCT
