>Addgene plasmid #144669 | TFORF3193 | depositor partial sequence | sequence record 286123 | Barcode
TTGATGCACATAGCACGGGTACCT
